>Addgene plasmid #206992 | pDNR-mCherry-T2A-3xPuroR-Frame 1 | addgene full sequence | sequence record 410549 | Addgene NGS Result
CGCGATGAATAAATGAAAGCTTGCAGATCTGCGACTCTAGAGGATCTGCGACTCTAGAGGATCATAATCA
GCCATACCACATTTGTAGAGGTTTTACTTGCTTTAAAAAACCTCCCACACCTCCCCCTGAACCTGAAACA
TAAAATGAATGCAATTGTTGTTGTTAACTTGTTTATTGCAGCTTATAATGGTTACAAATAAAGCAATAGC
ATCACAAATTTCACAAATAAAGCATTTTTTTCACTGCATTCTAGTTGTGGTTTGTCCAAACTCATCAATG
TATCTTATCATGTCTGGATCTGCGACTCTAGAGGATCATAATCAGCCATACCACATTTGTAGAGGTTTTA
CTTGCTTTAAAAAACCTCCCACACCTCCCCCTGAACCTGAAACATAAAATGAATGCAATTGTTGTTGTTA
ACTTGTTTATTGCAGCTTATAATGGTTACAAATAAAGCAATAGCATCACAAATTTCACAAATAAAGCATT
TTTTTCACTGCATTCTAGTTGTGGTTTGTCCAAACTCATCAATGTATCTTATCATGTCTGGATCTGCGAC
TCTAGAGGATCATAATCAGCCATACCACATTTGTAGAGGTTTTACTTGCTTTAAAAAACCTCCCACACCT
CCCCCTGAACCTGAAACATAAAATGAATGCAATTGTTGTTGTTAACTTGTTTATTGCAGCTTATAATGGT
TACAAATAAAGCAATAGCATCACAAATTTCACAAATAAAGCATTTTTTTCACTGCATTCTAGTTGTGGTT
TGTCCAAACTCATCAATGTATCTTATCATGTCTGGATCCCCATCAAGCTGATCCGGAACTAACTAAGTAA
GCTAGCGAATCGACTCGAACTTCGTGTGCGAGTCGGCGGGTCTGGTGGCAGTGGAGGGGGATCCCTGGTG
AGCAAGGGCGAGGAGGATAACATGGCCATCATCAAGGAGTTCATGCGCTTCAAGGTGCACATGGAGGGCT
CCGTGAACGGCCACGAGTTCGAGATCGAGGGCGAGGGCGAGGGCCGCCCCTACGAGGGCACCCAGACCGC
CAAGCTGAAGGTGACCAAGGGTGGCCCCCTGCCCTTCGCCTGGGACATCCTGTCCCCTCAGTTCATGTAC
GGCTCCAAGGCCTACGTGAAGCACCCCGCCGACATCCCCGACTACTTGAAGCTGTCCTTCCCCGAGGGCT
TCAAGTGGGAGCGCGTGATGAACTTCGAGGACGGCGGCGTGGTGACCGTGACCCAGGACTCCTCCCTGCA
GGACGGCGAGTTCATCTACAAGGTGAAGCTGCGCGGCACCAACTTCCCCTCCGACGGCCCCGTAATGCAG
AAGAAGACCATGGGCTGGGAGGCCTCCTCCGAGCGGATGTACCCCGAGGACGGCGCCCTGAAGGGCGAGA
TCAAGCAGAGGCTGAAGCTGAAGGACGGCGGCCACTACGACGCTGAGGTCAAGACCACCTACAAGGCCAA
GAAGCCCGTGCAGCTGCCCGGCGCCTACAACGTCAACATCAAGTTGGACATCACCTCCCACAACGAGGAC
TACACCATCGTGGAACAGTACGAACGCGCCGAGGGCCGCCACTCCACCGGCGGCATGGACGAGCTGTACA
AGTCCGGAGGAGAGGGCAGAGGAAGTCTGCTAACATGCGGTGACGTAGAAGAAAACCCAGGGCCTCTGAC
TGAATACAAGCCTACTGTCAGGTTGGCTACAAGAGACGACGTTCCTAGAGCCGTGAGAACTCTGGCTGCA
GCCTTCGCCGACTACCCCGCCACGAGACACACCGTTGACCCAGATCGGCATATTGAGAGAGTGACTGAAC
TGCAGGAGCTGTTTCTTACAAGAGTTGGCCTCGACATAGGCAAGGTGTGGGTGGCGGACGACGGCGCCGC
CGTGGCCGTCTGGACCACTCCCGAATCAGTTGAGGCTGGCGCCGTATTCGCTGAGATCGGCCCGAGAATG
GCTGAGCTCAGCGGGAGTAGGCTCGCGGCACAGCAGCAAATGGAGGGACTGCTGGCACCACACAGGCCCA
AAGAACCCGCCTGGTTCCTGGCAACCGTCGGTGTATCTCCCGATCATCAGGGGAAAGGTCTGGGCTCTGC
CGTAGTGCTCCCTGGCGTGGAGGCAGCTGAGAGAGCAGGAGTACCTGCCTTCTTGGAGACCTCCGCTCCA
AGGAATCTTCCCTTCTATGAACGGTTGGGCTTCACCGTGACAGCCGACGTGGAAGTCCCCGAAGGCCCCC
GCACTTGGTGCATGACGAGGAAGCCTGGAGCGGAAGGTAGAGGTTCTTTGCTTACCTGCGGGGACGTGGA
AGAGAACCCAGGCCCACTGACTGAATACAAGCCTACTGTCAGGTTGGCTACAAGAGACGACGTTCCTAGA
GCCGTGAGAACTCTGGCTGCAGCCTTCGCCGACTACCCCGCCACGAGACACACCGTTGACCCAGATCGGC
ATATTGAGAGAGTGACTGAACTGCAGGAGCTGTTTCTTACAAGAGTTGGCCTCGACATAGGCAAGGTGTG
GGTGGCGGACGACGGCGCCGCCGTGGCCGTCTGGACCACTCCCGAATCAGTTGAGGCTGGCGCCGTATTC
GCTGAGATCGGCCCGAGAATGGCTGAGCTCAGCGGGAGTAGGCTCGCGGCACAGCAGCAAATGGAGGGAC
TGCTGGCACCACACAGGCCCAAAGAACCCGCCTGGTTCCTGGCAACCGTCGGTGTATCTCCCGATCATCA
GGGGAAAGGTCTGGGCTCTGCCGTAGTGCTCCCTGGCGTGGAGGCAGCTGAGAGAGCAGGAGTACCTGCC
TTCTTGGAGACCTCCGCTCCAAGGAATCTTCCCTTCTATGAACGGTTGGGCTTCACCGTGACAGCCGACG
TGGAAGTCCCCGAAGGCCCCCGCACTTGGTGCATGACGAGGAAGCCTGGAGCGGAGGGCCGAGGGTCACT
CCTTACTTGTGGTGATGTCGAGGAGAATCCTGGCCCACTGACTGAATACAAGCCTACTGTCAGGTTGGCT
ACAAGAGACGACGTTCCTAGAGCCGTGAGAACTCTGGCTGCAGCCTTCGCCGACTACCCCGCCACGAGAC
ACACCGTTGACCCAGATCGGCATATTGAGAGAGTGACTGAACTGCAGGAGCTGTTTCTTACAAGAGTTGG
CCTCGACATAGGCAAGGTGTGGGTGGCGGACGACGGCGCCGCCGTGGCCGTCTGGACCACTCCCGAATCA
GTTGAGGCTGGCGCCGTATTCGCTGAGATCGGCCCGAGAATGGCTGAGCTCAGCGGGAGTAGGCTCGCGG
CACAGCAGCAAATGGAGGGACTGCTGGCACCACACAGGCCCAAAGAACCCGCCTGGTTCCTGGCAACCGT
CGGTGTATCTCCCGATCATCAGGGGAAAGGTCTGGGCTCTGCCGTAGTGCTCCCTGGCGTGGAGGCAGCT
GAGAGAGCAGGAGTACCTGCCTTCTTGGAGACCTCCGCTCCAAGGAATCTTCCCTTCTATGAACGGTTGG
GCTTCACCGTGACAGCCGACGTGGAAGTCCCCGAAGGCCCCCGCACTTGGTGCATGACGAGGAAGCCTGG
AGCGTGAGGGCCCGCTTCGAGCAGACATGATAAGATACATTGATGAGTTTGGACAAACCACAACTAGAAT
GCAGTGAAAAAAATGCTTTATTTGTGAAATTTGTGATGCTATTGCTTTATTTGTAACCATTATAAGCTGC
AATAAACAAGTTAACAACAACAATTGCATTCATTTTATGTTTCAGGTTCAGGGGGAGGTGTGGGAGGTTT
TTTAAAGCAAGTAAAACCTCTACAAATGTGGTAAAATCGATAAAGATCCGTCGACCGATGCCCTTGAGAG
CCTTCAACCCAGTCAGCTCCTTCCGGTGGGCGCGGGGCATGACTATCGTCGCCGCACTTATGACTGTCTT
CTTTATCATGCAACTCGTAGGACAGGTGCCGGCAGCGCTCTTCCGCTTCCTCGCTCACTGACTCGCTGCG
CTCGGTCGTTCGGCTGCGGCGAGCGGTATCAGCTCACTCAAAGGCGGTAATACGGTTATCCACAGAATCA
GGGGATAACGCAGGAAAGAACATGTGAGCAAAAGGCCAGCAAAAGGCCAGGAACCGTAAAAAGGCCGCGT
TGCTGGCGTTTTTCCATAGGCTCCGCCCCCCTGACGAGCATCACAAAAATCGACGCTCAAGTCAGAGGTG
GCGAAACCCGACAGGACTATAAAGATACCAGGCGTTTCCCCCTGGAAGCTCCCTCGTGCGCTCTCCTGTT
CCGACCCTGCCGCTTACCGGATACCTGTCCGCCTTTCTCCCTTCGGGAAGCGTGGCGCTTTCTCATAGCT
CACGCTGTAGGTATCTCAGTTCGGTGTAGGTCGTTCGCTCCAAGCTGGGCTGTGTGCACGAACCCCCCGT
TCAGCCCGACCGCTGCGCCTTATCCGGTAACTATCGTCTTGAGTCCAACCCGGTAAGACACGACTTATCG
CCACTGGCAGCAGCCACTGGTAACAGGATTAGCAGAGCGAGGTATGTAGGCGGTGCTACAGAGTTCTTGA
AGTGGTGGCCTAACTACGGCTACACTAGAAGAACAGTATTTGGTATCTGCGCTCTGCTGAAGCCAGTTAC
CTTCGGAAAAAGAGTTGGTAGCTCTTGATCCGGCAAACAAACCACCGCTGGTAGCGGTGGTTTTTTTGTT
TGCAAGCAGCAGATTACGCGCAGAAAAAAAGGATCTCAAGAAGATCCTTTGATCTTTTCTACGGGGTCTG
ACGCTCAGTGGAACGAAAACTCACGTTAAGGGATTTTGGTCATGAGATTATCAAAAAGGATCTTCACCTA
GATCCTTTTAAATTAAAAATGAAGTTTTAAATCAATCTAAAGTATATATGAGTAAACTTGGTCTGACAGC
GGCCGCAAATGCTAAACCACTGCAGTGGTTACCAGTGCTTGATCAGTGAGGCACCGATCTCAGCGATCTG
CCTATTTCGTTCGTCCATAGTGGCCTGACTCCCCGTCGTGTAGATCACTACGATTCGTGAGGGCTTACCA
TCAGGCCCCAGCGCAGCAATGATGCCGCGAGAGCCGCGTTCACCGGCCCCCGATTTGTCAGCAATGAACC
AGCCAGCAGGGAGGGCCGAGCGAAGAAGTGGTCCTGCTACTTTGTCCGCCTCCATCCAGTCTATGAGCTG
CTGTCGTGATGCTAGAGTAAGAAGTTCGCCAGTGAGTAGTTTCCGAAGAGTTGTGGCCATTGCTACTGGC
ATCGTGGTATCACGCTCGTCGTTCGGTATGGCTTCGTTCAACTCTGGTTCCCAGCGGTCAAGCCGGGTCA
CATGATCACCCATATTATGAAGAAATGCAGTCAGCTCCTTAGGGCCTCCGATCGTTGTCAGAAGTAAGTT
GGCCGCGGTGTTGTCGCTCATGGTAATGGCAGCACTACACAATTCTCTTACCGTCATGCCATCCGTAAGA
TGCTTTTCCGTGACCGGCGAGTACTCAACCAAGTCGTTTTGTGAGTAGTGTATACGGCGACCAAGCTGCT
CTTGCCCGGCGTCTATACGGGACAACACCGCGCCACATAGCAGTACTTTGAAAGTGCTCATCATCGGGAA
TCGTTCTTCGGGGCGGAAAGACTCAAGGATCTTGCCGCTATTGAGATCCAGTTCGATATAGCCCACTCTT
GCACCCAGTTGATCTTCAGCATCTTTTACTTTCACCAGCGTTTCGGGGTGTGCAAAAACAGGCAAGCAAA
ATGCCGCAAAGAAGGGAATGAGTGCGACACGAAAATGTTGGATGCTCATACTCGTCCTTTTTCAATATTA
TTGAAGCATTTATCAGGGTTACTAGTACGTCTCTCAAGGATAAGTAAGTAATATTAAGGTACGGGAGGTA
TTGGACAGGCCGC
Features (pLannotate 1.2.2; 16 found; start..end, strand, type, name):
     60..143     +  CDS            large T antigen (fragment): large T antigen from SV40 (simian virus 40)
    166..300     +  polyA_signal   SV40 poly(A) signal: SV40 polyadenylation signal
    314..397     +  CDS            large T antigen (fragment): large T antigen from SV40 (simian virus 40)
    420..554     +  polyA_signal   SV40 poly(A) signal: SV40 polyadenylation signal
    568..651     +  CDS            large T antigen (fragment): large T antigen from SV40 (simian virus 40)
    674..808     +  polyA_signal   SV40 poly(A) signal: SV40 polyadenylation signal
    905..1612    +  CDS            mCherry: mCherry is a basic (constitutively fluorescent) red fluorescent protein published in 2004, derived from Discosoma sp.. It is reported to be a very rapidly-maturing monomer with low acid sensitivity.
   1676..2272    +  CDS            pac: PUAC_STRAD - Protein predicted: Swiss-Prot protein existence level 4. Detoxification of puromycin. From Streptomyces alboniger.
   2327..2923    +  CDS            pac: PUAC_STRAD - Protein predicted: Swiss-Prot protein existence level 4. Detoxification of puromycin. From Streptomyces alboniger.
   2978..3574    +  CDS            pac: PUAC_STRAD - Protein predicted: Swiss-Prot protein existence level 4. Detoxification of puromycin. From Streptomyces alboniger.
   3601..3722    -  polyA_signal   SV40 poly(A) signal: SV40 polyadenylation signal
   3745..3813    -  CDS            large T antigen (fragment): large T antigen from SV40 (simian virus 40)
   3829..3961    +  CDS            TcR (fragment): tetracycline efflux protein; tet; confers resistance to tetracycline
   4141..4729    -  rep_origin     ori: high-copy-number ColE1/pMB1/pBR322/pUC origin of replication
   4929..5789    -  CDS            AmpR: β-lactamase confers resistance to ampicillin, carbenicillin, and related antibiotics
   5790..5831    -  promoter       AmpR promoter (fragment): bla
