[The description below was written by a language model from this plasmid's Addgene catalogue record and pLannotate feature annotations shown in this document.]
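Description:
pDNR-mCherry-T2A-3xPuroR-Frame 1 is a 5.9 kb donor plasmid on the pDNR backbone, deposited as an empty backbone for tagging endogenous loci in a high-throughput workflow. It is maintained in E. coli through a high-copy ColE1/pUC-type origin and an ampicillin resistance gene (β-lactamase with a fragment of its bla promoter). A short remnant of a tetracycline efflux gene is also annotated in the backbone and is presumably non-functional.

The payload is a promoterless cassette: no eukaryotic promoter is annotated, consistent with a design in which expression depends on in-frame integration into an expressed host gene. The mCherry coding sequence is followed by three consecutive copies of the puromycin N-acetyltransferase gene (pac). According to the construct name, a T2A self-cleaving peptide links mCherry to the resistance module, although the T2A itself is not annotated; short gaps between the pac copies may hold similar linkers, but the record does not say. With this arrangement the tagged protein would carry mCherry, while the resistance enzymes are released as separate polypeptides, and tripling the marker presumably boosts puromycin resistance from weakly expressed loci. "Frame 1" indicates one of a set of reading-frame variants, chosen so the tag joins the target coding sequence in frame.

Upstream of mCherry lie three tandem SV40 poly(A) signals, each with an adjacent large T antigen fragment, which likely terminate transcripts entering the cassette in undesired configurations. A further SV40 poly(A) signal, annotated on the reverse strand, sits downstream of the third pac copy. The record does not specify homology arms, nuclease target sites or the integration mechanism.
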