Addgene plasmid #206992: pDNR-mCherry-T2A-3xPuroR-Frame 1
Purpose: (Empty Backbone) Donor plasmid for Frame 1 with mCherry tag and triple Puromycin resistant marker (3xPuroR)
Depositing lab: Alejandro Chavez. Depositing organization: University of California, San Diego (UCSD). Publication: High-throughput tagging of endogenous loci for rapid characterization of protein function. Kim J, Kratz AF, Chen S, Sheng J, Kim HK, Zhang L, Singh BK, Chavez A. Sci Adv. 2024 May 3;10(18):eadg8771. doi: 10.1126/sciadv.adg8771. Epub 2024 May 1. PubMed 38691600.
Backbone
  Vector backbone: pDNR
  Vector type: Synthetic Biology
  Selectable markers: Puromycin
  Tag / fusion protein: mCherry
Growth in bacteria
  Bacterial resistance: Ampicillin, 100 μg/mL
  Growth temperature: 30°C
  Growth strain: NEB Stable
  Copy number: High Copy
Gene/Insert
  Cloning method: Gibson Cloning
Terms and licenses: Academic/Nonprofit Terms; Industry Terms: Not Available to Industry
Depositor comments: Please visit https://www.biorxiv.org/content/10.1101/2022.11.16.516691v1 for bioRxiv preprint.
How to cite: pDNR-mCherry-T2A-3xPuroR-Frame 1 was a gift from Alejandro Chavez (Addgene plasmid # 206992 ; http://n2t.net/addgene:206992 ; RRID:Addgene_206992)
